Addgene plasmid #210182: pRH3214
Purpose: Protein quality control substrate and associated control YIp ADE2-LEU2 pTDH3::lys1-W151D-GFP::tADH1
Depositing lab: Randy Hampton. Depositing organization: University of California, San Diego (UCSD). Publication: Exploring the "misfolding problem" by systematic discovery and analysis of functional-but-degraded proteins. Flagg MP, Lam B, Lam DK, Le TM, Kao A, Slaiwa YI, Hampton RY. Mol Biol Cell. 2023 Dec 1;34(13):ar125. doi: 10.1091/mbc.E23-06-0248. Epub 2023 Sep 20. PubMed 37729018.
Backbone
  Vector backbone: pRH3022
  Vector type: Yeast Expression
Growth in bacteria
  Bacterial resistance: Ampicillin, 100 μg/mL
  Growth temperature: 37°C
  Growth strain: DH5alpha
  Copy number: High Copy
Gene/Insert
  Gene/Insert name: YIp ADE2-LEU2 pTDH3::lys1-W151D-GFP::tADH1
  Species: S. cerevisiae (budding yeast)
  Mutation: W151D
  Entrez Gene: LYS1 (a.k.a. YIR034C)
  Cloning method: Gibson Cloning
Terms and licenses: Academic/Nonprofit Terms; Industry Terms: Not Available to Industry
How to cite: pRH3214 was a gift from Randy Hampton (Addgene plasmid # 210182 ; http://n2t.net/addgene:210182 ; RRID:Addgene_210182)
