[The description below was written by a language model from this plasmid's Addgene catalogue record and pLannotate feature annotations shown in this document.]
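Description:
pRH3214 is a 10,268-nt yeast integrating plasmid (YIp) built on the pRH3022 backbone for expression of a GFP-tagged mutant protein in Saccharomyces cerevisiae. It is propagated in E. coli through a high-copy ColE1/pUC-type origin with ampicillin resistance (AmpR/bla). No yeast replication origin or centromere is annotated, which fits the YIp designation: the plasmid must integrate into the genome to be maintained in yeast. Two yeast markers, ADE2 and LEU2, are present with their native promoters. They provide auxotrophic selection and, presumably, homology for targeted integration, although the record does not state the integration site or how the plasmid is linearised. The remaining annotations are pBluescript-derived backbone remnants: an f1 origin, lacZα and MCS fragments, lac promoter/operator elements, and T3 and T7 promoters.

The payload is a single expression cassette. The strong constitutive TDH3 (GAP) promoter drives the LYS1 open reading frame carrying a W151D substitution, followed downstream by Aequorea victoria GFP as a C-terminal tag, and transcription ends at the ADH1 terminator. LYS1 encodes saccharopine dehydrogenase, which catalyses the final step of lysine biosynthesis through the α-aminoadipate pathway.

The stated purpose is a protein quality control substrate, deposited as part of a set with associated controls. The accompanying study concerns functional-but-degraded proteins, so the W151D mutant likely serves as a misfolding-prone variant. The GFP fusion would let its steady-state level and degradation be followed by fluorescence, for example to compare turnover across yeast strains with altered quality control pathways. The record does not state which degradation pathway acts on this substrate.
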