Features (pLannotate 1.2.2; 25 found; start..end, strand, type, name):
     22..665     +  promoter       GAP promoter: S. cerevisiae TDH3; promoter for glyceraldehyde-3-phosphate dehydrogenase
    671..715     +  misc_feature   MCS (fragment): pBluescript multiple cloning site
    717..1835    +  CDS            LYS1: LYS1_YEAST - Experimental evidence at protein level: Swiss-Prot protein existence level 1. Catalyzes the NAD(+)-dependent cleavage of saccharopine to L- lysine and 2-oxoglutarate, the final step in the alpha-aminoadipate (AAA) pathway for lysine biosynthesis. From Saccharomyces cerevisiae (strain ATCC 204508 / S288c) (Baker's yeast).
   1863..2576    +  CDS            GFP: Aequoria victoria green fluorescent protein
   2597..2784    +  terminator     ADH1 terminator: S. cerevisiae ADH1; transcription terminator for the S. cerevisiae alcohol dehydrogenase 1 (ADH1) gene
   2789..2807    -  promoter       T7 promoter: promoter for bacteriophage T7 RNA polymerase
   2815..2970    +  CDS            lacZα (fragment): LacZα fragment of β-galactosidase; lacZ fragment
   2974..3402    +  rep_origin     f1 ori (sequence partly withheld): f1 bacteriophage origin of replication; arrow indicates direction of (+) strand synthesis
   3430..3481    -  misc_feature   bom (fragment): basis of mobility region from pBR322
   3637..5349    -  CDS            ADE2: PUR6_YEAST - Experimental evidence at protein level: Swiss-Prot protein existence level 1. From Saccharomyces cerevisiae (strain ATCC 204508 / S288c) (Baker's yeast).
   5350..5725    -  promoter       ADE2 promoter: S. cerevisiae ADE2
   5736..5849    +  rep_origin     f1 ori (fragment): f1 bacteriophage origin of replication; arrow indicates direction of (+) strand synthesis
   5850..5949    -  misc_feature   bom (fragment): basis of mobility region from pBR322
   6051..6086    -  CDS            rop (fragment): Rop protein, which maintains plasmids at low copy number; rop
   6399..7493    -  CDS            LEU2: 3-isopropylmalate dehydrogenase, required for leucine biosynthesis; S. cerevisiae LEU2; yeast auxotrophic marker
   7494..7901    -  promoter       LEU2 promoter: S. cerevisiae LEU2
   8069..8173    +  promoter       AmpR promoter: bla
   8174..9034    +  CDS            AmpR: β-lactamase; bla; confers resistance to ampicillin, carbenicillin, and related antibiotics
   9205..9793    +  rep_origin     ori: high-copy-number ColE1/pMB1/pBR322/pUC origin of replication
   9976..10068   +  CDS            lacI (fragment): lac repressor; lacI; The lac repressor binds to the lac operator to inhibit transcription in E. coli. This inhibition can be relieved by adding lactose or isopropyl-β-D-thiogalactopyranoside (IPTG).
  10081..10102   +  protein_bind   CAP binding site: CAP binding activates transcription in the presence of cAMP. E. coli catabolite activator protein
  10117..10147   +  promoter       lac promoter: promoter for the E. coli lac operon
  10155..10171   +  protein_bind   lac operator: The lac repressor binds to the lac operator to inhibit transcription in E. coli. This inhibition can be relieved by adding lactose or isopropyl-β-D-thiogalactopyranoside (IPTG). lac repressor encoded by lacI
  10216..10234   +  promoter       T3 promoter: promoter for bacteriophage T3 RNA polymerase
  10247..3       +  misc_feature   MCS (fragment) (across the origin): pBluescript multiple cloning site
>Addgene plasmid #210182 | pRH3214 | addgene full sequence | sequence record 415818 | Addgene NGS Result
GCTGCTTGGCGGTCGAGTTTATCATTATCAATACTGCCATTTCAAAGAATACGTAAATAATTAATAGTAG
TGATTTTCCTAACTTTATTTAGTCAAAAAATTAGCCTTTTAATTCTGCTGTAACCCGTACATGCCCAAAA
TAGGGGGCGGGTTACACAGAATATATAACATCGTAGGTGTCTGGGTGAACAGTTTATTCCTGGCATCCAC
TAAATATAATGGAGCCCGCTTTTTAAGCTGGCATCCAGAAAAAAAAAGAATCCCAGCACCAAAATATTGT
TTTCTTCACCAACCATCAGTTCATAGGTCCATTCTCTTAGCGCAACTACAGAGAACAGGGGCACAAACAG
GCAAAAAACGGGCACAACCTCAATGGAGTGATGCAACCTGCCTGGAGTAAATGATGACACAAGGCAATTG
ACCCACGCATGTATCTATCTCATTTTCTTACACCTTCTATTACCTTCTGCTCTCTCTGATTTGGAAAAAG
CTGAAAAAAAAGGTTGAAACCAGTTCCCTGAAATTATTCCCCTACTTGACTAATAAGTATATAAAGACGG
TAGGTATTGATTGTAATTCTGTAAATCTATTTCTTAAACTTCTTAAATTCTACTTTTATAGTTAGTCTTT
TTTTTAGTTTTAAAACACCAAGAACTTAGTTTCGACGGATCTGCAGGAATTCGATATCAAGCTTATCGAT
ACCGTCGACCTCGAGAATGGCTGCCGTCACATTACATCTAAGAGCTGAAACTAAACCCCTAGAGGCACGT
GCTGCCTTAACACCTACCACGGTTAAAAAACTGATAGCTAAGGGCTTCAAAATATATGTAGAGGACAGTC
CACAATCTACTTTCAATATTAACGAATATCGTCAAGCAGGTGCCATTATAGTGCCTGCAGGTTCATGGAA
AACCGCTCCACGCGACAGAATCATTATAGGTTTGAAGGAAATGCCTGAAACCGATACTTTCCCTCTAGTC
CACGAACACATCCAGTTTGCTCACTGCTACAAAGACCAAGCTGGGTGGCAAAATGTCCTTATGAGATTTA
TTAAGGGACACGGTACTCTATATGATTTGGAATTTTTGGAAAATGACCAAGGTAGAAGAGTTGCTGCCTT
TGGATTTTACGCTGGGTTCGCAGGTGCAGCCCTTGGTGTAAGAGACGATGCATTCAAGCAAACGCATTCT
GACGATGAAGACTTGCCTGCAGTGTCGCCTTACCCCAATGAAAAGGCATTGGTTAAAGATGTTACCAAAG
ATTATAAAGAAGCCTTAGCCACCGGAGCCAGAAAGCCAACCGTGTTAATCATTGGTGCGCTAGGAAGATG
TGGTTCCGGTGCCATCGATCTGTTGCACAAAGTTGGTATTCCAGATGCTAACATATTAAAATGGGATATC
AAAGAAACTTCCCGTGGTGGTCCCTTTGACGAAATTCCACAAGCTGATATTTTTATCAATTGTATATATC
TATCGAAGCCAATTGCTCCTTTCACTAACATGGAGAAACTGAATAATCCTAACAGAAGACTAAGGACCGT
GGTGGACGTATCAGCAGACACTACCAACCCTCACAACCCCATCCCAATATACACTGTGGCTACTGTGTTT
AACAAACCTACCGTTCTGGTACCTACCACTGCCGGGCCTAAATTATCTGTCATCTCTATTGATCACTTGC
CTTCTTTGCTGCCAAGAGAAGCTTCAGAATTTTTCTCTCATGATCTCTTACCATCTTTAGAGCTCCTACC
TCAAAGAAAAACTGCTCCTGTCTGGGTTAGAGCCAAGAAATTGTTCGATAGACATTGCGCTCGTGTTAAA
AGATCTTCAAGATTGGGTCGACGGATCCCCGGGTTAATTAACAGTAAAGGAGAAGAACTTTTCACTGGAG
TTGTCCCAATTCTTGTTGAATTAGATGGTGATGTTAATGGGCACAAATTTTCTGTCAGTGGAGAGGGTGA
AGGTGATGCAACATACGGAAAACTTACCCTTAAATTTATTTGCACTACTGGAAAACTACCTGTTCCATGG
CCAACACTTGTCACTACTTTCACTTATGGTGTTCAATGCTTTTCAAGATACCCAGATCATATGAAACGGC
ATGACTTTTTCAAGAGTGCCATGCCCGAAGGTTATGTACAGGAAAGAACTATATTTTTCAAAGATGACGG
GAACTACAAGACACGTGCTGAAGTCAAGTTTGAAGGTGATACCCTTGTTAATAGAATCGAGTTAAAAGGT
ATTGATTTTAAAGAAGATGGAAACATTCTTGGACACAAATTGGAATACAACTATAACTCACACAATGTAT
ACATCATGGCAGACAAACAAAAGAATGGAATCAAAGTTAACTTCAAAATTAGACACAACATTGAAGATGG
AAGCGTTCAACTAGCAGACCATTATCAACAAAATACTCCAATTGGCGATGGCCCTGTCCTTTTACCAGAC
AACCATTACCTGTCCACACAATCTGCCCTTTCGAAAGATCCCAACGAAAAGAGAGACCACATGGTCCTTC
TTGAGTTTGTAACAGCTGCTGGGATTACACATGGCATGGATGAACTATACAAATAGGGCGCGCCACTTCT
AAATAAGCGAATTTCTTATGATTTATGATTTTTATTATTAAATAAGTTATAAAAAAAATAAGTGTATACA
AATTTTAAAGTGACTCTTAGGTTTTAAAACGAAAATTCTTATTCTTGAGTAACTCTTTCCTGTAGGTCAG
GTTGCTTTCTCAGGTATAGTATGAGGTCGCTCTTATTGACCACACCTCTACCGGCAGCCCTATAGTGAGT
CGTATTACGCGCGCTCACTGGCCGTCGTTTTACAACGTCGTGACTGGGAAAACCCTGGCGTTACCCAACT
TAATCGCCTTGCAGCACATCCCCCTTTCGCCAGCTGGCGTAATAGCGAAGAGGCCCGCACCGATCGCCCT
TCCCAACAGTTGCGCAGCCTGAATGGCGAATGG
[124 nt withheld, positions 2974-3097]
C
[91 nt withheld, positions 3099-3189]
A
[49 nt withheld, positions 3191-3239]
CCTTTGACGTTGGAGTCCACGTTCTTT
[37 nt withheld, positions 3267-3303]
ACCCTATCTCGGTCTATTCTTTTGATTTATAAGGGATTTTGCCGATTTCGGCCTATTGGTTAAAAAATGA
GCTGATTTAACAAAAATTTAACGCGAATTTTAACAAAATATTAACGCTTACAATTTCCTGATGCGGTATT
TTCTCCTTACGCATCTGTGCGGTATTTCACACCGCATAGATCTTATGTATGAAATTCTTAAAAAAGGACA
CCTGTAAGCGTTGATTTCTATGTATGAAGTCCACATTTGATGTAATCATAACAAAGCCTAAAAAATAGGT
ATATCATTTTATAATTATTTGCTGTACAAGTATATCAATAAACTTATATATTACTTGTTTTCTAGATAAG
CTTCGTAACCGACAGTTTCTAACTTTTGTGCTTTGACAAGAACTTCTTCTTCTTGCTTTAATAAAAACTG
TTCCATTTTCGTTGTATAACTTGAATCATAAGCGCCAAGCAGTCTGACAGCCAACAGCGCAGCGTTCGTA
CTATTATTAATAGCGACGGTAGCTACTGGAACACCTCTAGGCATTTGCACAATTGAATGTAAAGAATCTA
CTCCATCTAGACAAGAACCTTTTACGGGCACACCGATGACAGGAAGTGGTGTCATTGCAGCCACCATACC
TGGCAAGTGAGCAGCCCCACCAGCTCCAGCGATAATTGTTTTAATTCCACGCTTGCTTGCGGAAATAGCA
TATGCTGACATCCTATGTGGAGTTCTATGAGCAGAGACTATTGTCACTTCAAATGGAACGCCAAAATCTT
TTAAAACCGCACATGCGGCAGACATTACCGGCAAGTCAGAGTCTGATCCCATGATGATTCCAACCAATGG
TTTGACCATTGCTTCCAAGTCCAACTTTTGAGCGACAGAGATTTTGATTGGAATATCAGTTCTACCTGTA
ATGTAGTTCAGCCTTTGTTCACATTCCGCCATACTGGAGGCAATAATATTTATGTGACCTACTTTTCTGT
TAGGTCTAGACTCTTTTCCATATAAGTACACTGAGGAACCTGGAGTCGCCAATGCTCTTTCGCAAGTTTC
TAGCTCTTTATCTTTTGTATGTTTGTCTCCAAGAACATTTAGCATAATGGCGTTCGTTGTAATGGTGGAG
AAAGATGTGAAATTCTTTGGCATTGGCAAATCCAATATTGATCTCAAATGAGCTTCAAATTGAGAAGTGA
CGCAAGCATCAATGGTATAATGTCCAGAGTTGTGAGGCCTTGGGGCAATTTCGTTAATAAGCAATTCCCC
TGTTTCTAAATAGAACATTTCCACACCAAATATACCACAACCGGGAAAAGATTTGATTGCATTTTCTGCC
AACAACTTCGCCTTAAGTTGAACGGAGTCCGGAACTCTAGCAGGCGCATAACATAAGTCACAAATATTGT
CCTTGTGGATAGTCTCTACAATTGGGTAAGAAAACACTAAACCGTTAACAGACCTCACAATCATGACTGC
TAATTCTTTAGTAAATGGTGCCCATTTTTCGGCGTACAAAGGACGATCCTTCAGTACTTCCAAAGCTTCC
GGAATCATTTCCTTATTCTTTACAACGAAGTTACCTCTTCCATCGTATGCCAAAGTCCTCGACTTCAAGA
CGAATGGAAAACCCAAATCTCTTCCAACATTCAATAGGGACGTCTCACTGGCTTGTTCCACAGGAACACT
TTGGGTAACTGCTATACCATTTTTGATTAAATGCTCTTTTTGAATATATTTGTCTTGTATCAATCTGATT
GTTTCTGGAGAAGGGTAAATTTTTAATTTGGGATGTTTTACTTGAAGATTCTTTAGTGTAGGAACATCAA
CATGCTCAATCTCAATCGTTAGCACATCACATTTTTCAGCTAGTTTTTCGATATCAAGAGGATTGGAAAA
GGAGCCATTAACGTGGTCATTGGAGTTGCTTATTTGTTTGGCAGGAGAATTTTCAGCATCTAGTATTACC
GTCTTAATGTTGAGCCTGTTTGCTGCCTCAACAATCATACGTCCCAATTGTCCCCCTCCTAATATACCAA
CTGTTCTAGAATCCATACTTGATTGTTTTGTCCGATTTTCTTGTTTTTCTTGATTGTTATAGTAGGATGT
ACTTAGAAGAGAGATCCAACGATTTTACGCACCAATTTATACATGAAATGCTCCATAATATTGTCCATTT
AGTTCTTAATAAAAGGTCAGCAAGAGTCAATCACTTAGTATTACCCGGTTCGTAGCCATGCAACAAGAGT
CATTTGTCAGCATAGCTGTAATAATCAATCATGACGTAAGAAATGTATCATAATTAAAAGTTGTTAAAGA
TGTCAGTGTTATGTTGGTGTTACAAAATTCTCGGCTTCTCACTAATATTTAATATCTCTTAAATTTTATC
TGTCTTTGATTCTTTTAAGAAAAGTTATGTATTATTCAAGAATTAATTCAGATCTATTCTTTTGATTTAT
AAGGGATTTTGCCGATTTCGGCCTATTGGTTAAAAAATGAGCTGATTTAACAAAAATTTAACGCGAATTT
TAACAAAATATTAACGCTTACAATTTCCTGATGCGGTATTTTCTCCTTACGCATCTGTGCGGTATTTCAC
ACCGCATATGGTGCACTCTCAGTACAATCTGCTCTGATGCCGCATAGTTAAGCCAGCCCCGACACCCGCC
AACACCCGCTGACGCGCCCTGACGGGCTTGTCTGCTCCCGGCATCCGCTTACAGACAAGCTGTGACCGTC
TCCGGGAGCTGCATGTGTCAGAGGTTTTCACCGTCATCACCGAAACGCGCGAGACGAAAGGGCCTCGTGA
TACGCCTATTTTTATAGGTTAATGTCATGATCTTTTTGTGTGGTGCCCTCCTCCTTGTCAATATTAATGT
TAAAGTGCAATTCTTTTTCCTTATCACGTTGAGCCATTAGTATCAATTTGCTTACCTGTATTCCTTTACA
TCCTCCTTTTTCTCCTTCTTGATAAATGTATGTAGATTGCGTATATAGTTTCGTCTACCCTATGAACATA
TTCCATTTTGTAATTTCGTGTCGTTTCTATTATGAATTTCATTTATAAAGTTTATGTACAAATATCATAA
AAAAAGAGAATCTTTTTAAGCAAGGATTTTCTTAACTTCTTCGGCGACAGCATCACCGACTTCGGTGGTA
CTGTTGGAACCACCTAAATCACCAGTTCTGATACCTGCATCCAAAACCTTTTTAACTGCATCTTCAATGG
CCTTACCTTCTTCAGGCAAGTTCAATGACAATTTCAACATCATTGCAGCAGACAAGATAGTGGCGATAGG
GTTGACCTTATTCTTTGGCAAATCTGGAGCAGAACCGTGGCATGGTTCGTACAAACCAAATGCGGTGTTC
TTGTCTGGCAAAGAGGCCAAGGACGCAGATGGCAACAAACCCAAGGAACCTGGGATAACGGAGGCTTCAT
CGGAGATGATATCACCAAACATGTTGCTGGTGATTATAATACCATTTAGGTGGGTTGGGTTCTTAACTAG
GATCATGGCGGCAGAATCAATCAATTGATGTTGAACCTTCAATGTAGGGAATTCGTTCTTGATGGTTTCC
TCCACAGTTTTTCTCCATAATCTTGAAGAGGCCAAAACATTAGCTTTATCCAAGGACCAAATAGGCAATG
GTGGCTCATGTTGTAGGGCCATGAAAGCGGCCATTCTTGTGATTCTTTGCACTTCTGGAACGGTGTATTG
TTCACTATCCCAAGCGACACCATCACCATCGTCTTCCTTTCTCTTACCAAAGTAAATACCTCCCACTAAT
TCTCTGACAACAACGAAGTCAGTACCTTTAGCAAATTGTGGCTTGATTGGAGATAAGTCTAAAAGAGAGT
CGGATGCAAAGTTACATGGTCTTAAGTTGGCGTACAATTGAAGTTCTTTACGGATTTTTAGTAAACCTTG
TTCAGGTCTAACACTACCGGTACCCCATTTAGGACCACCCACAGCACCTAACAAAACGGCATCAGCCTTC
TTGGAGGCTTCCAGCGCCTCATCTGGAAGTGGAACACCTGTAGCATCGATAGCAGCACCACCAATTAAAT
GATTTTCGAAATCGAACTTGACATTGGAACGAACATCAGAAATAGCTTTAAGAACCTTAATGGCTTCGGC
TGTGATTTCTTGACCAACGTGGTCACCTGGCAAAACGACGATCTTCTTAGGGGCAGACATTAGAATGGTA
TATCCTTGAAATATATATATATATATTGCTGAAATGTAAAAGGTAAGAAAAGTTAGAAAGTAAGACGATT
GCTAACCACCTATTGGAAAAAACAATAGGTCCTTAAATAATATTGTCAACTTCAAGTATTGTGATGCAAG
CATTTAGTCATGAACGCTTCTCTATTCTATATGAAAAGCCGGTTCCGGCGCTCTCACCTTTCCTTTTTCT
CCCAATTTTTCAGTTGAAAAAGGTATATGCGTCAGGCGACCTCTGAAATTAACAAAAAATTTCCAGTCAT
CGAATTTGATTCTGTGCGATAGCGCCCCTGTGTGTTCTCGTTATGTTGAGGAAAAAAATAATGGTTGCTA
AGAGATTCGAACTCTTGCATCTTACGATACCTGAGTATTCCCACAGTTAACTGCGGTCAAGATATTTCTT
GAATCAGGCGCCTTAGACCGCTCGGCCAAACAACCAATTACTTGTTGAGAAATAGAGTATAATTATCCTA
TAAATATAACGTTTTTGAACACACATGAACAAGGAAGTACAGGAGACGTCAGGTGGCACTTTTCGGGGAA
ATGTGCGCGGAACCCCTATTTGTTTATTTTTCTAAATACATTCAAATATGTATCCGCTCATGAGACAATA
ACCCTGATAAATGCTTCAATAATATTGAAAAAGGAAGAGTATGAGTATTCAACATTTCCGTGTCGCCCTT
ATTCCCTTTTTTGCGGCATTTTGCCTTCCTGTTTTTGCTCACCCAGAAACGCTGGTGAAAGTAAAAGATG
CTGAAGATCAGTTGGGTGCACGAGTGGGTTACATCGAACTGGATCTCAACAGCGGTAAGATCCTTGAGAG
TTTTCGCCCCGAAGAACGTTTTCCAATGATGAGCACTTTTAAAGTTCTGCTATGTGGCGCGGTATTATCC
CGTATTGACGCCGGGCAAGAGCAACTCGGTCGCCGCATACACTATTCTCAGAATGACTTGGTTGAGTACT
CACCAGTCACAGAAAAGCATCTTACGGATGGCATGACAGTAAGAGAATTATGCAGTGCTGCCATAACCAT
GAGTGATAACACTGCGGCCAACTTACTTCTGACAACGATCGGAGGACCGAAGGAGCTAACCGCTTTTTTG
CACAACATGGGGGATCATGTAACTCGCCTTGATCGTTGGGAACCGGAGCTGAATGAAGCCATACCAAACG
ACGAGCGTGACACCACGATGCCTGTAGCAATGGCAACAACGTTGCGCAAACTATTAACTGGCGAACTACT
TACTCTAGCTTCCCGGCAACAATTAATAGACTGGATGGAGGCGGATAAAGTTGCAGGACCACTTCTGCGC
TCGGCCCTTCCGGCTGGCTGGTTTATTGCTGATAAATCTGGAGCCGGTGAGCGTGGGTCTCGCGGTATCA
TTGCAGCACTGGGGCCAGATGGTAAGCCCTCCCGTATCGTAGTTATCTACACGACGGGGAGTCAGGCAAC
TATGGATGAACGAAATAGACAGATCGCTGAGATAGGTGCCTCACTGATTAAGCATTGGTAACTGTCAGAC
CAAGTTTACTCATATATACTTTAGATTGATTTAAAACTTCATTTTTAATTTAAAAGGATCTAGGTGAAGA
TCCTTTTTGATAATCTCATGACCAAAATCCCTTAACGTGAGTTTTCGTTCCACTGAGCGTCAGACCCCGT
AGAAAAGATCAAAGGATCTTCTTGAGATCCTTTTTTTCTGCGCGTAATCTGCTGCTTGCAAACAAAAAAA
CCACCGCTACCAGCGGTGGTTTGTTTGCCGGATCAAGAGCTACCAACTCTTTTTCCGAAGGTAACTGGCT
TCAGCAGAGCGCAGATACCAAATACTGTTCTTCTAGTGTAGCCGTAGTTAGGCCACCACTTCAAGAACTC
TGTAGCACCGCCTACATACCTCGCTCTGCTAATCCTGTTACCAGTGGCTGCTGCCAGTGGCGATAAGTCG
TGTCTTACCGGGTTGGACTCAAGACGATAGTTACCGGATAAGGCGCAGCGGTCGGGCTGAACGGGGGGTT
CGTGCACACAGCCCAGCTTGGAGCGAACGACCTACACCGAACTGAGATACCTACAGCGTGAGCTATGAGA
AAGCGCCACGCTTCCCGAAGGGAGAAAGGCGGACAGGTATCCGGTAAGCGGCAGGGTCGGAACAGGAGAG
CGCACGAGGGAGCTTCCAGGGGGAAACGCCTGGTATCTTTATAGTCCTGTCGGGTTTCGCCACCTCTGAC
TTGAGCGTCGATTTTTGTGATGCTCGTCAGGGGGGCGGAGCCTATGGAAAAACGCCAGCAACGCGGCCTT
TTTACGGTTCCTGGCCTTTTGCTGGCCTTTTGCTCACATGTTCTTTCCTGCGTTATCCCCTGATTCTGTG
GATAACCGTATTACCGCCTTTGAGTGAGCTGATACCGCTCGCCGCAGCCGAACGACCGAGCGCAGCGAGT
CAGTGAGCGAGGAAGCGGAAGAGCGCCCAATACGCAAACCGCCTCTCCCCGCGCGTTGGCCGATTCATTA
ATGCAGCTGGCACGACAGGTTTCCCGACTGGAAAGCGGGCAGTGAGCGCAACGCAATTAATGTGAGTTAG
CTCACTCATTAGGCACCCCAGGCTTTACACTTTATGCTTCCGGCTCGTATGTTGTGTGGAATTGTGAGCG
GATAACAATTTCACACAGGAAACAGCTATGACCATGATTACGCCAAGCGCGCAATTAACCCTCACTAAAG
GGAACAAAAGCTGGAGCTCCACCGCGGTGGCGGCC
